Addgene plasmid #49228: pWPT-ACC/ACC/ACC-mEGFP-IRES-mCherry
Purpose: Lentiviral expression vector. Contains an altered Kozak sequence and/or upstream open reading frames to modulate expression at the level of translation.
Depositing lab: Clifford Wang. Depositing organization: Stanford University. Publication: Tuning gene expression with synthetic upstream open reading frames. Ferreira JP, Overton KW, Wang CL. Proc Natl Acad Sci U S A. 2013 Jul 9;110(28):11284-9. doi: 10.1073/pnas.1305590110. Epub 2013 Jun 24. PubMed 23798422.
Backbone
  Vector backbone: Plasmid 12255: pWPT-GFP
  Backbone size w/o insert (bp): 8754
  Total vector size (bp): 10753
  Modifications to backbone: 1. PCRed WPRE and ligated into XhoI site upstream of EF1-short and EcoRI site on 3' end of WPRE (EF1-short segment deleted. EcoRI site on 3' end of WPRE eliminated by ligation with MfeI on PCR product. WPRE sequence unaltered. WPRE PCRed and re-entered into vector to create unique XhoI, EcoRI, NotI sites on the 5' end of WPRE and to eliminate BamHI site). 2. EF1-short PCRed and ligated to XhoI and EcoRI sites on 5' end of WPRE. Original XhoI site upstream of EF1-short eliminated via ligation to SalI site on PCR product. Sites now between EF1 and WPRE are XhoI, BamHI, EcoRI, NotI. 3. The translation control elements, mEGFP, IRES, and mCherry segment from the corresponding pCur5-XX-mEGFP-IRES-mCherry was ligated into the pWPT-EF1short-WPRE backbone via XhoI and NotI sites.
  Vector type: Mammalian Expression, Lentiviral, Synthetic Biology
Growth in bacteria
  Bacterial resistance: Ampicillin, 100 μg/mL
  Growth temperature: 37°C
  Growth strain: Stbl3
  Copy number: High Copy
Gene/Insert 1
  Gene/Insert name: mEGFP
  Species: Synthetic
  Insert size (bp): 732
  Promoter: EF1-short
  Tag / fusion protein: SfuI site to create C-terminal fusions (C terminal on insert)
  Cloning method: Restriction Enzyme; 5′ cloning site XhoI (not destroyed); 3′ cloning site SfuI (not destroyed)
  Sequencing primers: 5′ ccgagggtgggggagaac (5 to 3); 3′ AGGGCGAGGGCGATGCCACCTA (5' to 3')
Gene/Insert 2
  Gene/Insert name: mCherry
  Species: Synthetic
  Insert size (bp): 711
  Promoter: EF1-short
  Cloning method: Restriction Enzyme; 5′ cloning site BamHI (not destroyed); 3′ cloning site NotI (not destroyed)
  Sequencing primers: 5′ GTCACCTTCAGCTTGGCGG (5' to 3'); 3′ CATTAAAGCAGCGTATCC (5 to 3)
Terms and licenses: Academic/Nonprofit Terms; Industry Terms: Not Available to Industry
Depositor comments: Vector allows for control of transgene expression at the level of translation. It is 1 vector in a set of 9 that spans a range of expression levels. Sequencing through any part of the IRES sequence is not advised. Expression of gene downstream of IRES remains constant, despite varying expression of gene upstream.
How to cite: pWPT-ACC/ACC/ACC-mEGFP-IRES-mCherry was a gift from Clifford Wang (Addgene plasmid # 49228 ; http://n2t.net/addgene:49228 ; RRID:Addgene_49228)
