[The description below was written by a language model from this plasmid's Addgene catalogue record and pLannotate feature annotations shown in this document.]
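Description:
pWPT-ACC/ACC/ACC-mEGFP-IRES-mCherry is a 10.7 kb HIV-1-based lentiviral transfer plasmid for mammalian expression, built on a modified pWPT-GFP backbone. It is one member of a nine-vector set designed to set transgene output at the level of translation rather than transcription. It is maintained in E. coli through a high-copy ColE1/pUC-type origin and an ampicillin resistance gene. The backbone also carries leftover pBR322-derived fragments and an SV40 promoter–gpt–SV40 poly(A) region outside the viral unit. The viral portion comprises a 5' LTR, the Ψ packaging signal with a partial gag sequence, the RRE for Rev-dependent RNA export, and the cPPT/CTS. At the 3' end is a truncated LTR, preceded by a loxP site. The annotated LTRs are truncated, but the record does not explicitly describe the vector as self-inactivating. Packaging functions are not present and must be supplied in trans.

The payload is a bicistronic cassette driven by the short (core) EF-1α promoter. Translation control elements, described as an altered Kozak context and/or synthetic upstream open reading frames, sit ahead of monomeric EGFP, followed by an EMCV IRES, mCherry and a WPRE that enhances transcript expression. The "ACC/ACC/ACC" in the name presumably designates this variant's leader configuration, though the record does not define it and the feature table does not annotate these elements. Because mCherry is translated from the IRES, its level stays constant across the set. Only the cap-dependent upstream gene varies, so mCherry serves as an internal reference for transduction and transcription. A retained restriction site at the end of mEGFP allows C-terminal fusions. The vector can therefore be used to express a fusion protein at a defined, graded level in transduced cells.
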