Features (pLannotate 1.2.2; 32 found; start..end, strand, type, name):
     61..771     +  CDS            mEGFP: mEGFP is a basic (constitutively fluorescent) green fluorescent protein published in 2002, derived from Aequorea victoria. It has moderate acid sensitivity.
    918..1380    +  misc_feature   IRES: internal ribosome entry site (IRES) of the encephalomyocarditis virus (EMCV)
   1408..2115    +  CDS            mCherry: mCherry is a basic (constitutively fluorescent) red fluorescent protein published in 2004, derived from Discosoma sp.. It is reported to be a very rapidly-maturing monomer with low acid sensitivity.
   2131..2719    +  misc_feature   WPRE: woodchuck hepatitis virus posttranscriptional regulatory element
   2739..2843    +  CDS            nef (fragment): NEF_HV1LA - Experimental evidence at protein level: Swiss-Prot protein existence level 1. Extracellular Nef protein targets CD4(+) T-lymphocytes for apoptosis by interacting with CXCR4 surface receptors. From Human immunodeficiency virus type 1 group M subtype B (isolate Lai) (HIV-1).
   2864..2897    +  protein_bind   loxP: Cre-mediated recombination occurs in the 8-bp core sequence (GCATACAT). Cre recombinase
   2917..3097    +  LTR            5' LTR (truncated): truncated 5' long terminal repeat (LTR) from HIV-1
   3122..3140    -  promoter       SP6 promoter: promoter for bacteriophage SP6 RNA polymerase
   3368..3647    +  CDS            TcR (fragment): tetracycline efflux protein; tet; confers resistance to tetracycline
   3648..3696    -  misc_feature   bom (fragment): basis of mobility region from pBR322
   3798..3833    -  CDS            rop (fragment): Rop protein, which maintains plasmids at low copy number; rop
   3928..4032    +  promoter       AmpR promoter: bla
   4033..4893    +  CDS            AmpR: β-lactamase; bla; confers resistance to ampicillin, carbenicillin, and related antibiotics
   5064..5652    +  rep_origin     ori: high-copy-number ColE1/pMB1/pBR322/pUC origin of replication
   5835..5891    +  CDS            lacI (fragment): lac repressor; lacI; The lac repressor binds to the lac operator to inhibit transcription in E. coli. This inhibition can be relieved by adding lactose or isopropyl-β-D-thiogalactopyranoside (IPTG).
   5898..6227    +  promoter       SV40 promoter: SV40 enhancer and early promoter
   6427..6546    +  CDS            gpt (fragment): XGPT_ECOLI - Also known as gpp, gxu. Experimental evidence at protein level: Swiss-Prot protein existence level 1. Purine salvage pathway enzyme that catalyzes the transfer of the ribosyl-5-phosphate group from 5-phospho-alpha-D-ribose 1- diphosphate (PRPP) to the N9 position of the 6-oxopurines guanine and xanthine to form the corresponding ribonucleotides GMP (guanosine 5'- monophosphate) and XMP (xanthosine 5'-monophosphate), with the release of PPi. To a lesser extent, also acts on hypoxanthine (PubMed:9100006, PubMed:3886014). Does not ribophosphorylate adenine (PubMed:3886014). From Esch
   6546..6881    +  CDS            gpt (fragment): XGPT_ECOLI - Also known as gpp, gxu. Experimental evidence at protein level: Swiss-Prot protein existence level 1. Purine salvage pathway enzyme that catalyzes the transfer of the ribosyl-5-phosphate group from 5-phospho-alpha-D-ribose 1- diphosphate (PRPP) to the N9 position of the 6-oxopurines guanine and xanthine to form the corresponding ribonucleotides GMP (guanosine 5'- monophosphate) and XMP (xanthosine 5'-monophosphate), with the release of PPi. To a lesser extent, also acts on hypoxanthine (PubMed:9100006, PubMed:3886014). Does not ribophosphorylate adenine (PubMed:3886014). From Esch
   6976..7281    +  CDS            frsA (fragment): FRSA_ECOLI - Also known as yafA. Experimental evidence at protein level: Swiss-Prot protein existence level 1. Catalyzes the hydrolysis of esters (PubMed:15808744). Displays esterase activity toward pNP-butyrate (PubMed:15808744). May stimulate mixed-acid fermentation by acting as a fermentation/respiration switch that down-regulates respiration and up- regulates fermentation rates (PubMed:15169777). From Escherichia coli (strain K12).
   7285..7359    +  CDS            small t antigen (fragment): SV40 (simian virus 40) small t antigen
   7361..7426    +  intron         small t intron: SV40 (simian virus 40) small t antigen intron
   7556..7576    +  CDS            SV40 NLS: nuclear localization signal of SV40 (simian virus 40) large T antigen
   7895..7978    +  CDS            large T antigen (fragment): large T antigen from SV40 (simian virus 40)
   8001..8135    +  polyA_signal   SV40 poly(A) signal: SV40 polyadenylation signal
   8303..8632    +  CDS            nef (fragment): NEF_HV1BR - Experimental evidence at protein level: Swiss-Prot protein existence level 1. Extracellular Nef protein targets CD4(+) T-lymphocytes for apoptosis by interacting with CXCR4 surface receptors (PubMed:14990729). From Human immunodeficiency virus type 1 group M subtype B (isolate BRU/LAI) (HIV-1).
   8680..8937    +  LTR            5' LTR (truncated): truncated 5' long terminal repeat (LTR) from HIV-1
   8984..9109    +  misc_feature   HIV-1 Ψ: packaging signal of human immunodeficiency virus type 1
   9093..9431    +  CDS            HIV-1 gag (fragment): gag protein from human immunodeficiency virus 1; gag
   9606..9839    +  misc_feature   RRE: The Rev response element (RRE) of HIV-1 allows for Rev-dependent mRNA export from the nucleus to the cytoplasm.
  10216..10316   +  CDS            Rev (fragment): human immunodeficiency virus 1 (HIV-1) Rev protein; rev; enhances nuclear export of unspliced and incompletely spliced viral mRNAs
  10335..10452   +  misc_feature   cPPT/CTS: central polypurine tract and central termination sequence of HIV-1
  10508..10719   +  promoter       EF-1α core promoter: core promoter for human elongation factor EF-1α
>Addgene plasmid #49228 | pWPT-ACC/ACC/ACC-mEGFP-IRES-mCherry | depositor full sequence | sequence record 73645 | pWPT-ACC/ACC/ACC-mEGFP-IRES-mCherry sequence 10753 bps
TCGAGTAACTAACTAAACCATGGGTTGATAAACCATGGGTTGATTACCATGGGCGAATTCAGCAAGGGCG
AGGAGCTGTTCACCGGGGTGGTGCCCATCCTGGTCGAGCTGGACGGCGACGTAAACGGCCACAAGTTCAG
CGTGTCCGGCGAGGGCGAGGGCGATGCCACCTACGGCAAGCTGACCCTGAAGTTCATCTGCACCACCGGC
AAGCTGCCCGTGCCCTGGCCCACCCTCGTGACCACCCTGACCTACGGCGTGCAGTGCTTCAGCCGCTACC
CCGACCACATGAAGCAGCACGACTTCTTCAAGTCCGCCATGCCCGAAGGCTACGTCCAGGAGCGCACCAT
CTTCTTCAAGGACGACGGCAACTACAAGACCCGCGCCGAGGTGAAGTTCGAGGGCGACACCCTGGTGAAC
CGCATCGAGCTGAAGGGCATCGACTTCAAGGAGGACGGCAACATCCTGGGGCACAAGCTGGAGTACAACT
ACAACAGCCACAACGTCTATATCATGGCCGACAAGCAGAAGAACGGCATCAAGGTGAACTTCAAGATCCG
CCACAACATCGAGGACGGCAGCGTGCAGCTCGCCGACCACTACCAGCAGAACACCCCCATCGGCGACGGC
CCCGTGCTGCTGCCCGACAACCACTACCTGAGCACCCAGTCCAAGCTGAGCAAAGACCCCAACGAGAAGC
GCGATCACATGGTCCTGCTGGAGTTCGTGACCGCCGCCGGGATCACTCTCGGCATGGACGAGCTGTACAA
GTTCGAATAAGCATGCATCTAGGGCGGCCAATTCCGCCCCTCTCCCTCCCCCCCCCCTAACGTTACTGGC
CGAAGCCGCTTGGAATAAGGCCGGTGTGCGTTTGTCTATATGTGATTTTCCACCATATTGCCGTCTTTTG
GCAATGTGAGGGCCCGGAAACCTGGCCCTGTCTTCTTGACGAGCATTCCTAGGGGTCTTTCCCCTCTCGC
CAAAGGAATGCAAGGTCTGTTGAATGTCGTGAAGGAAGCAGTTCCTCTGGAAGCTTCTTGAAGACAAACA
ACGTCTGTAGCGACCCTTTGCAGGCAGCGGAACCCCCCACCTGGCGACAGGTGCCTCTGCGGCCAAAAGC
CACGTGTATAAGATACACCTGCAAAGGCGGCACAACCCCAGTGCCACGTTGTGAGTTGGATAGTTGTGGA
AAGAGTCAAATGGCTCTCCTCAAGCGTATTCAACAAGGGGCTGAAGGATGCCCAGAAGGTACCCCATTGT
ATGGGATCTGATCTGGGGCCTCGGTGCACATGCTTTACATGTGTTTAGTCGAGGTTAAAAAAACGTCTAG
GCCCCCCGAACCACGGGGACGTGGTTTTCCTTTGAAAAACACGATGATAAGCTTGCCACAACCCGGGATC
CGCCACCATGGTGAGCAAGGGCGAGGAGGATAACATGGCCATCATCAAGGAGTTCATGCGCTTCAAGGTG
CACATGGAGGGCTCCGTGAACGGCCACGAGTTCGAGATCGAGGGCGAGGGCGAGGGCCGCCCCTACGAGG
GCACCCAGACCGCCAAGCTGAAGGTGACCAAGGGTGGCCCCCTGCCCTTCGCCTGGGACATCCTGTCCCC
TCAGTTCATGTACGGCTCCAAGGCCTACGTGAAGCACCCCGCCGACATCCCCGACTACTTGAAGCTGTCC
TTCCCCGAGGGCTTCAAGTGGGAGCGCGTGATGAACTTCGAGGACGGCGGCGTGGTGACCGTGACCCAGG
ACTCCTCCCTGCAGGACGGCGAGTTCATCTACAAGGTGAAGCTGCGCGGCACCAACTTCCCCTCCGACGG
CCCCGTAATGCAGAAGAAGACCATGGGCTGGGAGGCCTCCTCCGAGCGGATGTACCCCGAGGACGGCGCC
CTGAAGGGCGAGATCAAGCAGAGGCTGAAGCTGAAGGACGGCGGCCACTACGACGCTGAGGTCAAGACCA
CCTACAAGGCCAAGAAGCCCGTGCAGCTGCCCGGCGCCTACAACGTCAACATCAAGTTGGACATCACCTC
CCACAACGAGGACTACACCATCGTGGAACAGTACGAACGCGCCGAGGGCCGCCACTCCACCGGCGGCATG
GACGAGCTGTACAAGTAAGCGGCCGCCGATAATCAACCTCTGGATTACAAAATTTGTGAAAGATTGACTG
GTATTCTTAACTATGTTGCTCCTTTTACGCTATGTGGATACGCTGCTTTAATGCCTTTGTATCATGCTAT
TGCTTCCCGTATGGCTTTCATTTTCTCCTCCTTGTATAAATCCTGGTTGCTGTCTCTTTATGAGGAGTTG
TGGCCCGTTGTCAGGCAACGTGGCGTGGTGTGCACTGTGTTTGCTGACGCAACCCCCACTGGTTGGGGCA
TTGCCACCACCTGTCAGCTCCTTTCCGGGACTTTCGCTTTCCCCCTCCCTATTGCCACGGCGGAACTCAT
CGCCGCCTGCCTTGCCCGCTGCTGGACAGGGGCTCGGCTGTTGGGCACTGACAATTCCGTGGTGTTGTCG
GGGAAGCTGACGTCCTTTCCATGGCTGCTCGCCTGTGTTGCCACCTGGATTCTGCGCGGGACGTCCTTCT
GCTACGTCCCTTCGGCCCTCAATCCAGCGGACCTTCCTTCCCGCGGCCTGCTGCCGGCTCTGCGGCCTCT
TCCGCGTCTTCGCCTTCGCCCTCAGACGAGTCGGATCTCCCTTTGGGCCGCCTCCCCGCATCGGGCAATT
CGAGCTCGGTACCTTTAAGACCAATGACTTACAAGGCAGCTGTAGATCTTAGCCACTTTTTAAAAGAAAA
GGGGGGACTGGAAGGGCTAATTCACTCCCAACGAAGACAAGATGGGATCAATTCACCATGGGAATAACTT
CGTATAGCATACATTATACGAAGTTATGCTGCTTTTTGCTTGTACTGGGTCTCTCTGGTTAGACCAGATC
TGAGCCTGGGAGCTCTCTGGCTAACTAGGGAACCCACTGCTTAAGCCTCAATAAAGCTTGCCTTGAGTGC
TTCAAGTAGTGTGTGCCCGTCTGTTGTGTGACTCTGGTAACTAGAGATCCCTCAGACCCTTTTAGTCAGT
GTGGAAAATCTCTAGCAGCATCTAGAATTAATTCCGTGTATTCTATAGTGTCACCTAAATCGTATGTGTA
TGATACATAAGGTTATGTATTAATTGTAGCCGCGTTCTAACGACAATATGTACAAGCCTAATTGTGTAGC
ATCTGGCTTACTGAAGCAGACCCTATCATCTCTCTCGTAAACTGCCGTCAGAGTCGGTTTGGTTGGACGA
ACCTTCTGAGTTTCTGGTAACGCCGTCCCGCACCCGGAAATGGTCAGCGAACCAATCAGCAGGGTCATCG
CTAGCCAGATCCTCTACGCCGGACGCATCGTGGCCGGCATCACCGGCGCCACAGGTGCGGTTGCTGGCGC
CTATATCGCCGACATCACCGATGGGGAAGATCGGGCTCGCCACTTCGGGCTCATGAGCGCTTGTTTCGGC
GTGGGTATGGTGGCAGGCCCCGTGGCCGGGGGACTGTTGGGCGCCATCTCCTTGCATGCACCATTCCTTG
CGGCGGCGGTGCTCAACGGCCTCAACCTACTACTGGGCTGCTTCCTAATGCAGGAGTCGCATAAGGGAGA
GCGTCGAATGGTGCACTCTCAGTACAATCTGCTCTGATGCCGCATAGTTAAGCCAGCCCCGACACCCGCC
AACACCCGCTGACGCGCCCTGACGGGCTTGTCTGCTCCCGGCATCCGCTTACAGACAAGCTGTGACCGTC
TCCGGGAGCTGCATGTGTCAGAGGTTTTCACCGTCATCACCGAAACGCGCGAGACGAAAGGGCCTCGTGA
TACGCCTATTTTTATAGGTTAATGTCATGATAATAATGGTTTCTTAGACGTCAGGTGGCACTTTTCGGGG
AAATGTGCGCGGAACCCCTATTTGTTTATTTTTCTAAATACATTCAAATATGTATCCGCTCATGAGACAA
TAACCCTGATAAATGCTTCAATAATATTGAAAAAGGAAGAGTATGAGTATTCAACATTTCCGTGTCGCCC
TTATTCCCTTTTTTGCGGCATTTTGCCTTCCTGTTTTTGCTCACCCAGAAACGCTGGTGAAAGTAAAAGA
TGCTGAAGATCAGTTGGGTGCACGAGTGGGTTACATCGAACTGGATCTCAACAGCGGTAAGATCCTTGAG
AGTTTTCGCCCCGAAGAACGTTTTCCAATGATGAGCACTTTTAAAGTTCTGCTATGTGGCGCGGTATTAT
CCCGTATTGACGCCGGGCAAGAGCAACTCGGTCGCCGCATACACTATTCTCAGAATGACTTGGTTGAGTA
CTCACCAGTCACAGAAAAGCATCTTACGGATGGCATGACAGTAAGAGAATTATGCAGTGCTGCCATAACC
ATGAGTGATAACACTGCGGCCAACTTACTTCTGACAACGATCGGAGGACCGAAGGAGCTAACCGCTTTTT
TGCACAACATGGGGGATCATGTAACTCGCCTTGATCGTTGGGAACCGGAGCTGAATGAAGCCATACCAAA
CGACGAGCGTGACACCACGATGCCTGTAGCAATGGCAACAACGTTGCGCAAACTATTAACTGGCGAACTA
CTTACTCTAGCTTCCCGGCAACAATTAATAGACTGGATGGAGGCGGATAAAGTTGCAGGACCACTTCTGC
GCTCGGCCCTTCCGGCTGGCTGGTTTATTGCTGATAAATCTGGAGCCGGTGAGCGTGGGTCTCGCGGTAT
CATTGCAGCACTGGGGCCAGATGGTAAGCCCTCCCGTATCGTAGTTATCTACACGACGGGGAGTCAGGCA
ACTATGGATGAACGAAATAGACAGATCGCTGAGATAGGTGCCTCACTGATTAAGCATTGGTAACTGTCAG
ACCAAGTTTACTCATATATACTTTAGATTGATTTAAAACTTCATTTTTAATTTAAAAGGATCTAGGTGAA
GATCCTTTTTGATAATCTCATGACCAAAATCCCTTAACGTGAGTTTTCGTTCCACTGAGCGTCAGACCCC
GTAGAAAAGATCAAAGGATCTTCTTGAGATCCTTTTTTTCTGCGCGTAATCTGCTGCTTGCAAACAAAAA
AACCACCGCTACCAGCGGTGGTTTGTTTGCCGGATCAAGAGCTACCAACTCTTTTTCCGAAGGTAACTGG
CTTCAGCAGAGCGCAGATACCAAATACTGTCCTTCTAGTGTAGCCGTAGTTAGGCCACCACTTCAAGAAC
TCTGTAGCACCGCCTACATACCTCGCTCTGCTAATCCTGTTACCAGTGGCTGCTGCCAGTGGCGATAAGT
CGTGTCTTACCGGGTTGGACTCAAGACGATAGTTACCGGATAAGGCGCAGCGGTCGGGCTGAACGGGGGG
TTCGTGCACACAGCCCAGCTTGGAGCGAACGACCTACACCGAACTGAGATACCTACAGCGTGAGCATTGA
GAAAGCGCCACGCTTCCCGAAGGGAGAAAGGCGGACAGGTATCCGGTAAGCGGCAGGGTCGGAACAGGAG
AGCGCACGAGGGAGCTTCCAGGGGGAAACGCCTGGTATCTTTATAGTCCTGTCGGGTTTCGCCACCTCTG
ACTTGAGCGTCGATTTTTGTGATGCTCGTCAGGGGGGCGGAGCCTATGGAAAAACGCCAGCAACGCGGCC
TTTTTACGGTTCCTGGCCTTTTGCTGGCCTTTTGCTCACATGTTCTTTCCTGCGTTATCCCCTGATTCTG
TGGATAACCGTATTACCGCCTTTGAGTGAGCTGATACCGCTCGCCGCAGCCGAACGACCGAGCGCAGCGA
GTCAGTGAGCGAGGAAGCGGAAGAGCGCCCAATACGCAAACCGCCTCTCCCCGCGCGTTGGCCGATTCAT
TAATGCAGCTGTGGAATGTGTGTCAGTTAGGGTGTGGAAAGTCCCCAGGCTCCCCAGCAGGCAGAAGTAT
GCAAAGCATGCATCTCAATTAGTCAGCAACCAGGTGTGGAAAGTCCCCAGGCTCCCCAGCAGGCAGAAGT
ATGCAAAGCATGCATCTCAATTAGTCAGCAACCATAGTCCCGCCCCTAACTCCGCCCATCCCGCCCCTAA
CTCCGCCCAGTTCCGCCCATTCTCCGCCCCATGGCTGACTAATTTTTTTTATTTATGCAGAGGCCGAGGC
CGCCTCGGCCTCTGAGCTATTCCAGAAGTAGTGAGGAGGCTTTTTTGGAGGCCTAGGCTTTTGCAAAAAG
CTTGGACACAAGACAGGCTTGCGAGATATGTTTGAGAATACCACTTTATCCCGCGTCAGGGAGAGGCAGT
GCGTAAAAAGACGCGGACTCATGTGAAATACTGGTTTTTAGTGCGCCAGATCTCTATAATCTCGCGCAAC
CTATTTTCCCCTCGAACACTTTTTAAGCCGTAGATAAACAGGCTGGGACACTTCACATGAGCGAAAAATA
CATCGTCACCTGGGACATGTTGCAGATCCATGCACGTAAACTCGCAAGCCGACTGATGCCTTCTGAACAA
TGGAAAGGCATTATTGCCGTAAGCCGTGGCGGTCTGTACCGGGTGCGTTACTGGCGCGTGAACTGGGTAT
TCGTCATGTCGATACCGTTTGTATTTCCAGCTACGATCACGACAACCAGCGCGAGCTTAAAGTGCTGAAA
CGCGCAGAAGGCGATGGCGAAGGCTTCATCGTTATTGATGACCTGGTGGATACCGGTGGTACTGCGGTTG
CGATTCGTGAAATGTATCCAAAAGCGCACTTTGTCACCATCTTCGCAAAACCGGCTGGTCGTCCGCTGGT
TGATGACTATGTTGTTGATATCCCGCAAGATACCTGGATTGAACAGCCGTGGGATATGGGCGTCGTATTC
GTCCCGCCAATCTCCGGTCGCTAATCTTTTCAACGCCTGGCACTGCCGGGCGTTGTTCTTTTTAACTTCA
GGCGGGTTACAATAGTTTCCAGTAAGTATTCTGGAGGCTGCATCCATGACACAGGCAAACCTGAGCGAAA
CCCTGTTCAAACCCCGCTTTAAACATCCTGAAACCTCGACGCTAGTCCGCCGCTTTAATCACGGCGCACA
ACCGCCTGTGCAGTCGGCCCTTGATGGTAAAACCATCCCTCACTGGTATCGCATGATTAACCGTCTGATG
TGGATCTGGCGCGGCATTGACCCACGCGAAATCCTCGACGTCCAGGCACGTATTGTGATGAGCGATGCCG
AACGTACCGACGATGATTTATACGATACGGTGATTGGCTACCGTGGCGGCAACTGGATTTATGAGTGGGC
CCCGGATCTTTGTGAAGGAACCTTACTTCTGTGGTGTGACATAATTGGACAAACTACCTACAGAGATTTA
AAGCTCTAAGGTAAATATAAAATTTTTAAGTGTATAATGTGTTAAACTACTGATTCTAATTGTTTGTGTA
TTTTAGATTCCAACCTATGGAACTGATGAATGGGAGCAGTGGTGGAATGCCTTTAATGAGGAAAACCTGT
TTTGCTCAGAAGAAATGCCATCTAGTGATGATGAGGCTACTGCTGACTCTCAACATTCTACTCCTCCAAA
AAAGAAGAGAAAGGTAGAAGACCCCAAGGACTTTCCTTCAGAATTGCTAAGTTTTTTGAGTCATGCTGTG
TTTAGTAATAGAACTCTTGCTTGCTTTGCTATTTACACCACAAAGGAAAAAGCTGCACTGCTATACAAGA
AAATTATGGAAAAATATTCTGTAACCTTTATAAGTAGGCATAACAGTTATAATCATAACATACTGTTTTT
TCTTACTCCACACAGGCATAGAGTGTCTGCTATTAATAACTATGCTCAAAAATTGTGTACCTTTAGCTTT
TTAATTTGTAAAGGGGTTAATAAGGAATATTTGATGTATAGTGCCTTGACTAGAGATCATAATCAGCCAT
ACCACATTTGTAGAGGTTTTACTTGCTTTAAAAAACCTCCCACACCTCCCCCTGAACCTGAAACATAAAA
TGAATGCAATTGTTGTTGTTAACTTGTTTATTGCAGCTTATAATGGTTACAAATAAAGCAATAGCATCAC
AAATTTCACAAATAAAGCATTTTTTTCACTGCATTCTAGTTGTGGTTTGTCCAAACTCATCAATGTATCT
TATCATGTCTGGATCAACTGGATAACTCAAGCTAACCAAAATCATCCCAAACTTCCCACCCCATACCCTA
TTACCACTGCCAATTACCTAGTGGTTTCATTTACTCTAAACCTGTGATTCCTCTGAATTATTTTCATTTT
AAAGAAATTGTATTTGTTAAATATGTACTACAAACTTAGTAGTTGGAAGGGCTAATTCACTCCCAAAGAA
GACAAGATATCCTTGATCTGTGGATCTACCACACACAAGGCTACTTCCCTGATTAGCAGAACTACACACC
AGGGCCAGGGGTCAGATATCCACTGACCTTTGGATGGTGCTACAAGCTAGTACCAGTTGAGCCAGATAAG
GTAGAAGAGGCCAATAAAGGAGAGAACACCAGCTTGTTACACCCTGTGAGCCTGCATGGGATGGATGACC
CGGAGAGAGAAGTGTTAGAGTGGAGGTTTGACAGCCGCCTAGCATTTCATCACGTGGCCCGAGAGCTGCA
TCCGGAGTACTTCAAGAACTGCTGATATCGAGCTTGCTACAAGGGACTTTCCGCTGGGGACTTTCCAGGG
AGGCGTGGCCTGGGCGGGACTGGGGAGTGGCGAGCCCTCAGATCCTGCATATAAGCAGCTGCTTTTTGCC
TGTACTGGGTCTCTCTGGTTAGACCAGATCTGAGCCTGGGAGCTCTCTGGCTAACTAGGGAACCCACTGC
TTAAGCCTCAATAAAGCTTGCCTTGAGTGCTTCAAGTAGTGTGTGCCCGTCTGTTGTGTGACTCTGGTAA
CTAGAGATCCCTCAGACCCTTTTAGTCAGTGTGGAAAATCTCTAGCAGTGGCGCCCGAACAGGGACTTGA
AAGCGAAAGGGAAACCAGAGGAGCTCTCTCGACGCAGGACTCGGCTTGCTGAAGCGCGCACGGCAAGAGG
CGAGGGGCGGCGACTGGTGAGTACGCCAAAAATTTTGACTAGCGGAGGCTAGAAGGAGAGAGATGGGTGC
GAGAGCGTCAGTATTAAGCGGGGGAGAATTAGATCGCGATGGGAAAAAATTCGGTTAAGGCCAGGGGGAA
AGAAAAAATATAAATTAAAACATATAGTATGGGCAAGCAGGGAGCTAGAACGATTCGCAGTTAATCCTGG
CCTGTTAGAAACATCAGAAGGCTGTAGACAAATACTGGGACAGCTACAACCATCCCTTCAGACAGGATCA
GAAGAACTTAGATCATTATATAATACAGTAGCAACCCTCTATTGTGTGCATCAAAGGATAGAGATAAAAG
ACACCAAGGAAGCTTTAGACAAGATAGAGGAAGAGCAAAACAAAAGTAAGACCACCGCACAGCAAGCGGC
CGGCCGCTGATCTTCAGACCTGGAGGAGGAGATATGAGGGACAATTGGAGAAGTGAATTATATAAATATA
AAGTAGTAAAAATTGAACCATTAGGAGTAGCACCCACCAAGGCAAAGAGAAGAGTGGTGCAGAGAGAAAA
AAGAGCAGTGGGAATAGGAGCTTTGTTCCTTGGGTTCTTGGGAGCAGCAGGAAGCACTATGGGCGCAGCG
TCAATGACGCTGACGGTACAGGCCAGACAATTATTGTCTGGTATAGTGCAGCAGCAGAACAATTTGCTGA
GGGCTATTGAGGCGCAACAGCATCTGTTGCAACTCACAGTCTGGGGCATCAAGCAGCTCCAGGCAAGAAT
CCTGGCTGTGGAAAGATACCTAAAGGATCAACAGCTCCTGGGGATTTGGGGTTGCTCTGGAAAACTCATT
TGCACCACTGCTGTGCCTTGGAATGCTAGTTGGAGTAATAAATCTCTGGAACAGATTTGGAATCACACGA
CCTGGATGGAGTGGGACAGAGAAATTAACAATTACACAAGCTTAATACACTCCTTAATTGAAGAATCGCA
AAACCAGCAAGAAAAGAATGAACAAGAATTATTGGAATTAGATAAATGGGCAAGTTTGTGGAATTGGTTT
AACATAACAAATTGGCTGTGGTATATAAAATTATTCATAATGATAGTAGGAGGCTTGGTAGGTTTAAGAA
TAGTTTTTGCTGTACTTTCTATAGTGAATAGAGTTAGGCAGGGATATTCACCATTATCGTTTCAGACCCA
CCTCCCAACCCCGAGGGGACCCGACAGGCCCGAAGGAATAGAAGAAGAAGGTGGAGAGAGAGACAGAGAC
AGATCCATTCGATTAGTGAACGGATCTCGACGGTATCGGTTAACTTTTAAAAGAAAAGGGGGGATTGGGG
GGTACAGTGCAGGGGAAAGAATAGTAGACATAATAGCAACAGACATACAAACTAAAGAATTACAAAAACA
AATTACAAAAATTCAAAATTTTCCGATCACGAGACTAGCCTCGACAAGCTTGATCGATGGCTCCGGTGCC
CGTCAGTGGGCAGAGCGCACATCGCCCACAGTCCCCGAGAAGTTGGGGGGAGGGGTCGGCAATTGAACCG
GTGCCTAGAGAAGGTGGCGCGGGGTAAACTGGGAAAGTGATGTCGTGTACTGGCTCCGCCTTTTTCCCGA
GGGTGGGGGAGAACCGTATATAAGTGCAGTAGTCGCCGTGAACGTTCTTTTTCGCAACGGGTTTGCCGCC
AGAACACAGGTGTCGTGACGCGCATCCAGGCCTAAGCTTACGC
