>Addgene plasmid #49228 | pWPT-ACC/ACC/ACC-mEGFP-IRES-mCherry | depositor partial sequence | sequence record 73646 | TIS region: NOT including RE sites and preceding stop codons
ACCATGGGTTGATAAACCATGGGTTGATTACCATGGGC
