>Addgene plasmid #49228 | pWPT-ACC/ACC/ACC-mEGFP-IRES-mCherry | addgene partial sequence | sequence record 75641 | hEF1aprom-F 5'-AACTGGGAAAGTGATGTCGTG-3'
GAGGGTGGGGGAGAACCGTATATAAGTGCAGTAGTCGCCGTGAACGTTCTTTTTCGCAACGGGTTTGCCG
CCAGAACACAGGTGTCGTGACGCGCATCCAGGCCTAAGCTTACGCTCGAGTAACTAACTAAACCATGGGT
TGATAAACCATGGGTTGATTACCATGGGCGAATTCAGCAAGGGCGAGGAGCTGTTCACCGGGGTGGTGCC
CATCCTGGTCGAGCTGGACGGCGACGTAAACGGCCACAAGTTCAGCGTGTCCGGCGAGGGCGAGGGCGAT
GCCACCTACGGCAAGCTGACCCTGAAGTTCATCTGCACCACCGGCAAGCTGCCCGTGCCCTGGCCCACCC
TCGTGACCACCCTGACCTACGGCGTGCAGTGCTTCAGCCGCTACCCCGACCACATGAAGCAGCACGACTT
CTTCAAGTCCGCCATGCCCGAAGGCTACGTCCAGGAGCGCACCATCTTCTTCAAGGACGACGGCAACTAC
AAGACCCGCGCCGAGGTGAAGTTCGAGGGCGACACCCTGGTGAACCGCATCGAGCTGAAGGGCATCGACT
TCAAGGAGGACGGCAACATCCTGGGGCACAAGCTGGAGTACAACTACAACAGCCACAACGTCTATATCAT
GGCCGACAAGCAGAAGAACGGCATCAAGGTGAACTTCAAGATCCGCCACAACATCGAGGACGGCAGCGTG
CAGCTCGCCGACCACTACCAGCAGAACACCCCCATCGGCGACGGCCCCGTGCTGCTGCCCGACAACCACT
ACCTGAGCACCCAGTCCAAGCTGAGCAAAGACCCCAACGAGAAGCGCGATCACATGGTCCTGCTGGAGTT
CGTGACCGCCGCCGGGATCACTCTCGGCATGGACGA
